>Addgene plasmid #139930 | pBEL2040 | addgene full sequence | sequence record 310632 | Addgene NGS Result
TTTCTCCAGAAGCGTTAATGTCTGGCTTCTGATAAAGCGGGCCATGTTAAGGGCGGTTTTTTCCTGTTTG
GTCACTGATGCCTCCGTGTAAGGGGGATTTCTGTTCATGGGGGTAATGATACCGATGAAACGAGAGAGGA
TGCTCACGATACGGGTTACTGATGATGAACATGCCCGGTTACTGGAACGTTGTGAGGGTAAACAACTGGC
GGTATGGATGCGGCGGGACCAGAGAAAAATCACTCAGGGTCAATGCCAGCGCTTCGTTAATACAGATGTA
GGTGTTCCACAGGGTAGCCAGCAGCATCCTGCGATGCAGATCCGGAACATAATGGTGCAGGGCGCTGACT
TCCGCGTTTCCAGACTTTACGAAACACGGAAACCGAAGACCATTCATGTTGTTGCTCAGGTCGCAGACGT
TTTGCAGCAGCAGTCGCTTCACGTTCGCTCGCGTATCGGTGATTCATTCTGCTAACCAGTAAGGCAACCC
CGCCAGCCTAGCCGGGTCCTCAACGACAGGAGCACGATCATGCGCACCCGTGGCCAGGACCCAACGCTGC
CCGAGATCTCGATCCCGCGAAATTAATACGACTCACTATAGGGAGACCACAACGGTTTCCCTCTAGAAAT
AATTTTGTTTAACTTTAAGAAGGAGATATACATATGGCTCTTAACACACCACAAATTACGCCGACAAAAA
AGATAACAGTGAGGGCAATCGGCGAGGAACTGCCGCGTGGTGATTACCAACGTTGCCCGCAATGTGACAT
GCTGTTTAGCCTGCCCGAGATAAATTCTCATCAAAGTGCCTATTGTCCGCGCTGTCAGGCAAAAATTCGT
GACGGGCGCGACTGGTCGCTAACGCGCCTGGCGGCAATGGCCTTCACCATGCTGTTGCTTATGCCGTTTG
CCTGGGGCGAACCGCTGTTGCATATCTGGCTGTTAGGCATTCGTATTGACGCCAACGTTATGCAAGGCAT
CTGGCAAATGACCAAACAGGGCGATGCGATAACGGGGTCGATGGTCTTTTTCTGCGTTATTGGTGCCCCG
CTCATTCTGGTGACCTCCATAGCTTATTTATGGTTTGGTAACCGACTGGGAATGAATTTACGTCCGGTAC
TGCTGATGCTTGAGCGACTTAAAGAGTGGGTAATGCTCGATATCTACCTGGTCGGCATTGGCGTTGCTTC
TATAAAGGTACAGGATTATGCCCATATCCAGGCTGGTGTCGGCTTGTTCTCTTTTGTGGCGTTGGTGATT
TTAACGACGGTGACGTTGTCACATCTTAATGTCGAAGAACTGTGGGAGCGATTTTATCCGCAGCGCCCCG
CTACGCGTAGGGACGAGAAACTTCGTGTCTGCCTAGGGTGCCATTTTACCGGCTATCCAGATCAGCGTGG
TCGCTGCCCGCGTTGCCATATCCCGCTACGCCTGCGTCGCCGTCATAGTCTGCAAAAATGCTGGGCGGCG
CTGTTAGCGTCAATCGTTTTATTGTTACCTGCCAACCTGTTGCCTATTTCTATCATTTATCTGAACGGAG
GACGGCAGGAAGATACAATTCTTTCCGGAATTATGTCGCTGGCAAGTAGCAACATTGCGGTTGCAGGAAT
CGTGTTTATCGCCAGTATTCTGGTCCCGTTTACTAAAGTGATCGTCATGTTCACTTTACTGTTGAGCATT
CATTTTAAATGCCAGCAAGGTTTACGCACACGCATTCTGTTACTGCGGATGGTGACCTGGATTGGTCGCT
GGTCGATGCTCGACCTGTTTGTCATATCTTTAACCATGTCGCTGATTAATCGCGATCAGATCCTCGCTTT
TACTATGGGACCGGCTGCGTTTTATTTCGGCGCAGCGGTAATTTTGACTATTCTTGCTGTGGAATGGCTG
GACAGCCGCTTACTTTGGGATGCACACGAAAGCGGCAATGCGCGTTTTGATGATTGATTTCAGGAGAACC
GACGCATGAAATACCTGCTGCCGACCGCTGCTGCTGGTCTGCTGCTCCTCGCTGCCCAGCCGGCGATGGC
CCAGGACCGGGGTAATACCGTCACCATCGACTTTATGTCGGCGGATGGTATTGTTCCAGGCCGTACGCCT
GTTCGTTATCAGGGCGTTGAAGTCGGAACAGTGCAGGACATCAGCCTCAGCGACGATCTTCGTAAGATTG
AAGTCAAGGTCAGCATCAAGTCCGATATGAAAGATGCGCTGCGCGAAGAGACTCAGTTCTGGCTGGTGAC
GCCAAAAGCATCGTTGGCAGGTGTCTCCGGGCTGGACGCCCTCGTCGGTGGGAACTATATCGGCATGATG
CCCGGGAAAGGTAAAGAGCAGGATCACTTTGTCGCACTCGATACCCAACCGAAATATCGGCTGGACAATG
GCGATCTGATGATCCACCTGCAAGCCCCCGATCTCGGTTCGCTGAACAGCGGTTCATTGGTCTATTTCCG
CAAGATCCCGGTGGGAAAAGTCTACGACTATGCCATCAATCCCAACAAGCAAGGCGTGGTGATTGATGTC
CTGATCGAGCGGCGTTTTACCGATCTGGTGAAAAAAGGTAGCCGTTTCTGGAACGTTTCCGGCGTTGATG
CCAACGTCAGTATCAGTGGCGCGAAGGTGAAACTGGAAAGCTTGGCGGCACTGGTTAACGGTGCGATTGC
CTTCGATTCACCAGAAGAGTCGAAACCTGCCGAGGCGGAAGATACCTTTGGTCTGTATGAAGATCTGGCC
CACAGCCAGCGTGGCGTAATAATAAAACTGGAACTGCCGAGTGGGGCCGGATTAACCGCCGACTCGACGC
CGTTAATGTATCAGGGGCTGGAAGTCGGACAGCTGACTAAACTGGATTTAAATCCTGGTGGTAAAGTCAC
AGGGGAAATGACCGTTGATCCCAGCGTCGTTACCCTGCTTCGTGAAAATACCCGCATCGAATTACGCAAC
CCGAAATTATCCCTTAGCGATGCTAATCTCAGCGCCCTGCTGACCGGCAAAACCTTCGAGCTGGTGCCCG
GCGATGGCGAGCCACGCAAAGAATTCGTTGTTGTGCCAGGCGAAAAAGCACTGCTGCATGAACCTGATGT
TCTGACGCTGACCCTGACCGCGCCGGAAAGTTACGGTATTGATGCGGGTCAGCCGCTCATTCTTCACGGC
GTGCAGGTAGGCCAGGTTATCGATCGTAAACTCACCAGCAAAGGCGTCACCTTTACCGTCGCCATCGAGC
CTCAGCATCGCGAACTGGTAAAAGGCGATAGCAAATTTGTCGTCAACAGCCGTGTCGATGTGAAGGTGGG
GCTGGATGGCGTTGAGTTTCTCGGTGCCAGCGCCTCAGAATGGATCAATGGCGGGATCCGTATTCTGCCG
GGCGATAAAGGTGAGATGAAAGCCAGCTATCCACTGTATGCCAATTTGGAAAAAGCGCTGGAGAACAGCC
TTAGCGATTTACCCACCACAACCGTGAGTTTGAGTGCAGAGACGCTGCCGGATGTGCAGGCAGGATCGGT
AGTGCTGTACCGTAAATTTGAAGTTGGTGAAGTGATTACCGTGCGTCCGCGAGCTAACGCGTTTGACATC
GATCTGCATATTAAGCCGGAGTATCGCAACCTTCTGACCAGCAATAGCGTGTTCTGGGCAGAAGGCGGGG
CGAAAGTTCAGCTGAATGGTAGTGGTCTGACCGTACAGGCATCCCCGCTCTCCAGAGCTCTAAAGGGAGC
CATTAGCTTCGACAACCTCAGCGGTGCCAGCGCCAGTCAGCGTAAAGGCGATAAGCGTATTCTGTATGCT
TCCGAAACAGCGGCCCGTGCGGTTGGCGGGCAGATTACGCTTCACGCTTTCGATGCCGGAAAACTGGCGG
TCGGGATGCCAATTCGCTATCTCGGTATTGACATCGGGCAAATCCAGACGCTGGATCTGATTACCGCACG
CAATGAAGTACAGGCAAAGGCGGTACTTTACCCGGAATATGTCCAGACCTTTGCTCGCGGTGGTACGCGC
TTCTCAGTGGTCACACCGCAAATTTCGGCAGCTGGCGTTGAGCATCTTGATACTATCCTCCAGCCGTATA
TCAACGTCGAACCAGGCCGGGGCAATCCTCGCCGCGACTTTGAATTACAAGAGGCCACCATTACTGATTC
GCGGTACCTGGATGGCTTAAGCATTATTGTTGAAGCGCCGGAAGCCGGTTCGTTAGGCATCGGTACGCCT
GTGCTGTTCCGTGGTCTGGAAGTCGGTACGGTTACAGGAATGACGCTGGGGACATTGTCAGATCGCGTGA
TGATTGCGATGCGCATCAGTAAACGCTATCAACACCTGGTGCGTAACAATTCCGTCTTCTGGTTGGCATC
GGGTTACAGTCTGGACTTTGGTCTGACGGGCGGCGTAGTGAAAACCGGCACCTTTAACCAGTTTATCCGT
GGCGGCATCGCCTTCGCCACGCCTCCGGGTACGCCACTGGCACCGAAAGCCCAGGAAGGCAAACACTTCC
TGTTGCAGGAAAGTGAACCGAAAGAGTGGCGTGAATGGGGAACTGCGCTTCCCAAATAATGCCCACCTCG
AGCAGATCCGGCTGCTAACAAAGCCCGAAAGGAAGCTGAGTTGGCTGCTGCCACCGCTGAGCAATAACTA
GCATAACCCCTTGGGGCCTCTAAACGGGTCTTGAGGGGTTTTTTGCTGAAAGGAGGAACTATATCCGGAT
AATTCTTGAAGACGAAAGGGCCTCGTGATACGCCTATTTTTATAGGTTAATGTCATGATAATAATGGTTT
CTTAGACGTCAGGTGGCACTTTTCGGGGAAATGTGCGCGGAACCCCTATTTGTTTATTTTTCTAAATACA
TTCAAATATGTATCCGCTCATGAGACAATAACCCTGATAAATGCTTCAATAATATTGAAAAAGGAAGAGT
ATGAGTATTCAACATTTCCGTGTCGCCCTTATTCCCTTTTTTGCGGCATTTTGCCTTCCTGTTTTTGCTC
ACCCAGAAACGCTGGTGAAAGTAAAAGATGCTGAAGATCAGTTGGGTGCACGAGTGGGTTACATCGAACT
GGATCTCAACAGCGGTAAGATCCTTGAGAGTTTTCGCCCCGAAGAACGTTTTCCAATGATGAGCACTTTT
AAAGTTCTGCTATGTGGCGCGGTATTATCCCGTGTTGACGCCGGGCAAGAGCAACTCGGTCGCCGCATAC
ACTATTCTCAGAATGACTTGGTTGAGTACTCACCAGTCACAGAAAAGCATCTTACGGATGGCATGACAGT
AAGAGAATTATGCAGTGCTGCCATAACCATGAGTGATAACACTGCGGCCAACTTACTTCTGACAACGATC
GGAGGACCGAAGGAGCTAACCGCTTTTTTGCACAACATGGGGGATCATGTAACTCGCCTTGATCGTTGGG
AACCGGAGCTGAATGAAGCCATACCAAACGACGAGCGTGACACCACGATGCCTGCAGCAATGGCAACAAC
GTTGCGCAAACTATTAACTGGCGAACTACTTACTCTAGCTTCCCGGCAACAATTAATAGACTGGATGGAG
GCGGATAAAGTTGCAGGACCACTTCTGCGCTCGGCCCTTCCGGCTGGCTGGTTTATTGCTGATAAATCTG
GAGCCGGTGAGCGTGGGTCTCGCGGTATCATTGCAGCACTGGGGCCAGATGGTAAGCCCTCCCGTATCGT
AGTTATCTACACGACGGGGAGTCAGGCAACTATGGATGAACGAAATAGACAGATCGCTGAGATAGGTGCC
TCACTGATTAAGCATTGGTAACTGTCAGACCAAGTTTACTCATATATACTTTAGATTGATTTAAAACTTC
ATTTTTAATTTAAAAGGATCTAGGTGAAGATCCTTTTTGATAATCTCATGACCAAAATCCCTTAACGTGA
GTTTTCGTTCCACTGAGCGTCAGACCCCGTAGAAAAGATCAAAGGATCTTCTTGAGATCCTTTTTTTCTG
CGCGTAATCTGCTGCTTGCAAACAAAAAAACCACCGCTACCAGCGGTGGTTTGTTTGCCGGATCAAGAGC
TACCAACTCTTTTTCCGAAGGTAACTGGCTTCAGCAGAGCGCAGATACCAAATACTGTCCTTCTAGTGTA
GCCGTAGTTAGGCCACCACTTCAAGAACTCTGTAGCACCGCCTACATACCTCGCTCTGCTAATCCTGTTA
CCAGTGGCTGCTGCCAGTGGCGATAAGTCGTGTCTTACCGGGTTGGACTCAAGACGATAGTTACCGGATA
AGGCGCAGCGGTCGGGCTGAACGGGGGGTTCGTGCACACAGCCCAGCTTGGAGCGAACGACCTACACCGA
ACTGAGATACCTACAGCGTGAGCTATGAGAAAGCGCCACGCTTCCCGAAGGGAGAAAGGCGGACAGGTAT
CCGGTAAGCGGCAGGGTCGGAACAGGAGAGCGCACGAGGGAGCTTCCAGGGGGAAACGCCTGGTATCTTT
ATAGTCCTGTCGGGTTTCGCCACCTCTGACTTGAGCGTCGATTTTTGTGATGCTCGTCAGGGGGGCGGAG
CCTATGGAAAAACGCCAGCAACGCGGCCTTTTTACGGTTCCTGGCCTTTTGCTGGCCTTTTGCTCACATG
TTCTTTCCTGCGTTATCCCCTGATTCTGTGGATAACCGTATTACCGCCTTTGAGTGAGCTGATACCGCTC
GCCGCAGCCGAACGACCGAGCGCAGCGAGTCAGTGAGCGAGGAAGCGGAAGAGCGCCTGATGCGGTATTT
TCTCCTTACGCATCTGTGCGGTATTTCACACCGCAATGGTGCACTCTCAGTACAATCTGCTCTGATGCCG
CATAGTTAAGCCAGTATACACTCCGCTATCGCTACGTGACTGGGTCATGGCTGCGCCCCGACACCCGCCA
ACACCCGCTGACGCGCCCTGACGGGCTTGTCTGCTCCCGGCATCCGCTTACAGACAAGCTGTGACCGTCT
CCGGGAGCTGCATGTGTCAGAGGTTTTCACCGTCATCACCGAAACGCGCGAGGCAGCTGCGGTAAAGCTC
ATCAGCGTGGTCGTGAAGCGATTCACAGATGTCTGCCTGTTCATCCGCGTCCAGCTCGTTGAG
Features (pLannotate 1.2.2; 13 found; start..end, strand, type, name):
     92..472     +  CDS            YPB1_ECOLX: Protein predicted: Swiss-Prot protein existence level 4. From Escherichia coli.
    584..602     +  promoter       T7 promoter: promoter for bacteriophage T7 RNA polymerase
    634..656     +  RBS            RBS: efficient ribosome binding site from bacteriophage T7 gene 10 (Olins and Rangwala, 1989)
    664..1944    +  CDS            yebS: YEBS_ECOLI - Experimental evidence at protein level: Swiss-Prot protein existence level 1. Component of a transport pathway that contributes to membrane integrity. From Escherichia coli (strain K12).
   1966..2031    +  sig_peptide    pelB signal sequence: leader peptide for secretion; pelB (fragment)
   2032..4536    +  CDS            yebT: YEBT_ECOLI - Experimental evidence at protein level: Swiss-Prot protein existence level 1. Component of a transport pathway that contributes to membrane integrity (PubMed:27795327). May directly span the intermembrane space, facilitating the transport of substrates across the periplasm (Probable). From Escherichia coli (strain K12).
   4561..4610    +  CDS            SET1 (fragment): solubility-enhancement tag derived from T7 phage gene 10B
   4618..4665    +  terminator     T7 terminator: transcription terminator for bacteriophage T7 RNA polymerase
   4796..4900    +  promoter       AmpR promoter: bla
   4901..5761    +  CDS            AmpR: β-lactamase; bla; confers resistance to ampicillin, carbenicillin, and related antibiotics
   5932..6520    +  rep_origin     ori: high-copy-number ColE1/pMB1/pBR322/pUC origin of replication
   6706..6845    -  misc_feature   bom: basis of mobility region from pBR322
   6947..75      -  CDS            rop (across the origin): Rop protein, which maintains plasmids at low copy number; rop
