[The description below was written by a language model from this plasmid's Addgene catalogue record and pLannotate feature annotations shown in this document.]
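Description:
pBEL2040 is a bacterial expression plasmid built on the pET17b backbone and used as a complementation construct for the E. coli LetAB (YebS/YebT) system, a pathway implicated in envelope integrity and lipid transport across the periplasm. It is propagated in E. coli from a ColE1/pMB1-type origin and selected with ampicillin through the β-lactamase gene under its own promoter. The catalogue lists it as high copy, although the feature table also detects the pBR322-derived bom region and a rop gene, which is normally associated with reduced copy number.

The payload is a two-gene operon-style cassette placed between a T7 promoter with the T7 gene 10 ribosome binding site and a T7 terminator. The first open reading frame is letA (annotated as yebS). It is followed a short distance downstream by a modified letB (yebT), in which the native N-terminal transmembrane region has been removed and replaced with the PelB signal sequence. This leaves LetB residues 43–877 fused to a cleavable secretion leader. According to the record, this LetB variant carries a C-terminal 6xHis tag, although the tag is not called as a separate feature. A short fragment annotated as a T7 gene 10B-derived tag just before the terminator is probably residual vector sequence.

The design directs the periplasmic portion of LetB to the periplasm without its inner membrane anchor while LetA is co-expressed. The plasmid can therefore be used to test whether membrane tethering of LetB is needed to rescue LetAB mutant phenotypes in complementation assays. The insert was assembled by Gibson cloning.
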