Addgene plasmid #139930: pBEL2040
Purpose: Complementation plasmid for LetAB with LetB TM region replaced by PelB leader sequence
Depositing lab: Gira Bhabha & Damian Ekiert. Depositing organization: NYU Grossman School of Medicine. Publication: LetB Structure Reveals a Tunnel for Lipid Transport across the Bacterial Envelope. Isom GL, Coudray N, MacRae MR, McManus CT, Ekiert DC, Bhabha G. Cell. 2020 Apr 30;181(3):653-664.e19. doi: 10.1016/j.cell.2020.03.030. PubMed 32359438.
Backbone
  Vector backbone: pET17b
  Vector type: Bacterial Expression
Growth in bacteria
  Bacterial resistance: Ampicillin, 100 μg/mL
  Growth temperature: 37°C
  Growth strain: DH5alpha
  Copy number: High Copy
Gene/Insert
  Gene/Insert name: LetAB
  Species: E. coli
  Mutation: LetA-(PelB-LetB(43-877))-6xHis
  Cloning method: Gibson Cloning
Terms and licenses: Academic/Nonprofit Terms; Industry Terms: Not Available to Industry
Depositor comments: Please visit https://www.biorxiv.org/content/10.1101/748145v1 for bioRxiv preprint.
How to cite: pBEL2040 was a gift from Gira Bhabha & Damian Ekiert (Addgene plasmid # 139930 ; http://n2t.net/addgene:139930 ; RRID:Addgene_139930)
